Addgene plasmid #124057: MTK234_049
Purpose: Encodes the spCas9 mScarlet (site 4) gRNA expression cassette as a type 234 part to be used in the MTK system
Depositing lab: Hana El-Samad. Depositing organization: University of California, San Francisco (UCSF). Publication: A Toolkit for Rapid Modular Construction of Biological Circuits in Mammalian Cells. Fonseca JP, Bonny AR, Kumar GR, Ng AH, Town J, Wu QC, Aslankoohi E, Chen SY, Dods G, Harrigan P, Osimiri LC, Kistler AL, El-Samad H. ACS Synth Biol. 2019 Nov 15;8(11):2593-2606. doi: 10.1021/acssynbio.9b00322. Epub 2019 Nov 5. PubMed 31686495.
Backbone
  Vector backbone: MTK0_027
  Vector type: Mammalian Expression
Growth in bacteria
  Bacterial resistance: Chloramphenicol, 25 μg/mL
  Growth temperature: 37°C
  Growth strain: DH5alpha
  Copy number: Unknown
Gene/Insert
  Gene/Insert name: mScarlet sgRNA 4
  Cloning method: Restriction Enzyme; 5′ cloning site unknown (unknown if destroyed); 3′ cloning site unknown (unknown if destroyed)
Terms and licenses: Academic/Nonprofit Terms; Industry Terms: Not Available to Industry
Depositor comments: Type 234 parts are coupled promoter-coding sequence-terminator such as guide RNA cassettes, GFP dropouts in the MTK Please visit https://www.biorxiv.org/content/10.1101/506188v2 for BioRxiv preprint
How to cite: MTK234_049 was a gift from Hana El-Samad (Addgene plasmid # 124057 ; http://n2t.net/addgene:124057 ; RRID:Addgene_124057)
