[The description below was written by a language model from this plasmid's Addgene catalogue record and pLannotate feature annotations shown in this document.]
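Description:
MTK234_049 is a small (about 2.1 kb) part plasmid from the Mammalian Toolkit (MTK), a modular hierarchical cloning system for building genetic circuits in mammalian cells. It is built on the MTK0_027 part-entry backbone and is catalogued as a mammalian expression vector, although in practice it is a bacterial storage plasmid for a reusable DNA part rather than a finished expression construct. It is propagated in E. coli from a high-copy ColE1/pUC-type origin and selected with chloramphenicol through a cat gene driven by its native cat promoter and followed by a lambda t0 terminator.

The payload is a guide RNA expression cassette for Streptococcus pyogenes Cas9 that targets site 4 of the red fluorescent protein gene mScarlet. It is formatted as a "type 234" part, which in the MTK scheme means that promoter, coding or transcribed sequence, and terminator are supplied together as one coupled unit instead of as separate type 2, 3 and 4 parts; guide RNA cassettes are a typical example. The automated annotation picks up the tracrRNA-derived scaffold portion of the sgRNA and a loxP site a short distance upstream of it. It does not identify the promoter driving the guide or the spacer itself, and the record does not state which promoter is used or what role the loxP site plays. The cloning sites flanking the part are likewise not recorded.

The part is intended to be assembled with other MTK components into transcriptional units and multi-gene vectors. There, alongside spCas9, it would direct cleavage or targeting of an mScarlet sequence, for instance to knock out or otherwise target an mScarlet reporter.
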