Features (pLannotate 1.2.2; 6 found; start..end, strand, type, name):
     34..622     +  rep_origin     ori: high-copy-number ColE1/pMB1/pBR322/pUC origin of replication
    931..964     +  protein_bind   loxP: Cre-mediated recombination occurs in the 8-bp core sequence (GCATACAT). Cre recombinase
   1090..1157    +  misc_RNA       tracrRNA (fragment): trans-activating CRISPR RNA for the Streptococcus pyogenes CRISPR/Cas9 system
   1182..1216    -  terminator     lambda t0 terminator: minimal transcription terminator from phage lambda (Scholtissek and Grosse, 1987)
   1290..1946    -  CDS            cat: CAT_ECOLX - Experimental evidence at protein level: Swiss-Prot protein existence level 1. This enzyme is an effector of chloramphenicol resistance in bacteria. From Escherichia coli. This protein is used as a marker in many commonly used cloning vectors, such as pACYC184.
   1947..2044    -  promoter       cat promoter: promoter of the E. coli cat gene encoding chloramphenicol acetyltransferase
>Addgene plasmid #124057 | MTK234_049 | addgene full sequence | sequence record 251968 | Addgene NGS Result
GTCAGACCCCGTAGAAAAGATCAAAGGATCTTCTTGAGATCCTTTTTTTCTGCGCGTAATCTGCTGCTTG
CAAACAAAAAAACCACCGCTACCAGCGGTGGTTTGTTTGCCGGATCAAGAGCTACCAACTCTTTTTCCGA
AGGTAACTGGCTTCAGCAGAGCGCAGATACCAAATACTGTTCTTCTAGTGTAGCCGTAGTTAGGCCACCA
CTTCAAGAACTCTGTAGCACCGCCTACATACCTCGCTCTGCTAATCCTGTTACCAGTGGCTGCTGCCAGT
GGCGATAAGTCGTGTCTTACCGGGTTGGACTCAAGACGATAGTTACCGGATAAGGCGCAGCGGTCGGGCT
GAACGGGGGGTTCGTGCACACAGCCCAGCTTGGAGCGAACGACCTACACCGAACTGAGATACCTACAGCG
TGAGCTATGAGAAAGCGCCACGCTTCCCGAAGGGAGAAAGGCGGACAGGTATCCGGTAAGCGGCAGGGTC
GGAACAGGAGAGCGCACGAGGGAGCTTCCAGGGGGAAACGCCTGGTATCTTTATAGTCCTGTCGGGTTTC
GCCACCTCTGACTTGAGCGTCGATTTTTGTGATGCTCGTCAGGGGGGCGGAGCCTATGGAAAAACGCCAG
CAACGCGGCCTTTTTACGGTTCCTGGCCTTTTGCTGGCCTTTTGCTCACATGTTCTTTCCTGCGTTATCC
CCTGATTCTGTGGATAACCGTAGTCGGTCTCAAACGGATCCGACGCGCCATCTCTAGGCCCGCGCCGGCC
CCCTCGCACGGACTTGTGGGAGAAGCTCGGCTACTCCCCTGCCCCGGTTAATTTGCATATAATATTTCCT
AGTAACTATAGAGGCTTAATGTGCGATAAAAGACAGATAATCTGTTCTTTTTAATACTAGCTACATTTTA
CATGATAGGCTTGGATTTCTATAACTTCGTATAGCATACATTATACGAAGTTATAAACAGCACAAAAGGA
AACTCACCCTAACTGTAAAGTAATTGTGTGTTTTGAGACTATAAGTATCCCTTGGAGAACCACCTTGTTT
GATAGTAATCCGGAATATCGGGTTTAAGAGCTAAGCTGGAAACAGCATAGCAAGTTTAAATAAGGCTAGT
CCGTTATCAACTTGAAAAAGTGGCACCGAGTCGGTGCTTTTTTTGCTGTGAGACCAGACCAATAAAAAAC
GCCCGGCGGCAACCGAGCGTTCTGAACAAATCCAGATGGAGTTCTGAGGTCATTACTGGATCTATCAACA
GGAGTCCAAGCGAGCTCGATATCAAATTACGCCCCGCCCTGCCACTCATCGCAGTACTGTTGTAATTCAT
TAAGCATTCTGCCGACATGGAAGCCATCACAAACGGCATGATGAACCTGAATCGCCAGCGGCATCAGCAC
CTTGTCGCCTTGCGTATAATATTTGCCCATGGTGAAAACGGGGGCGAAGAAGTTGTCCATATTGGCCACG
TTTAAATCAAAACTGGTGAAACTCACCCAGGGATTGGCTGAAACGAAAAACATATTCTCAATAAACCCTT
TAGGGAAATAGGCCAGGTTTTCACCGTAACACGCCACATCTTGCGAATATATGTGTAGAAACTGCCGGAA
ATCGTCGTGGTATTCACTCCAGAGCGATGAAAACGTTTCAGTTTGCTCATGGAAAACGGTGTAACAAGGG
TGAACACTATCCCATATCACCAGCTCACCGTCTTTCATTGCCATACGAAATTCCGGATGAGCATTCATCA
GGCGGGCAAGAATGTGAATAAAGGCCGGATAAAACTTGTGCTTATTTTTCTTTACGGTCTTTAAAAAGGC
CGTAATATCCAGCTGAACGGTCTGGTTATAGGTACATTGAGCAACTGACTGAAATGCCTCAAAATGTTCT
TTACGATGCCATTGGGATATATCAACGGTGGTATATCCAGTGATTTTTTTCTCCATTTTAGCTTCCTTAG
CTCCTGAAAATCTCGATAACTCAAAAAATACGCCCGGTAGTGATCTTATTTCATTATGGTGAAAGTTGGA
ACCTCTTACGTGCCCGATCAATCATGACCAAAATCCCTTAACGTGAGTTTTCGTTCCACTGAGC
